Addgene plasmid #238691: NanoLuc-RAD21 Vector
Purpose: Express NanoLuc-RAD21 Fusion Protein in Mammalian Cells under a CMV promoter
Depositing lab: Promega Corporation.
Backbone
  Vector backbone: pFN224C NanoLuc(R) CMV-Neo BiBRET-Balanced Vector
  Vector type: Mammalian Expression
  Selectable markers: Neomycin
Growth in bacteria
  Bacterial resistance: Chloramphenicol, 25 μg/mL
  Growth temperature: 37°C
  Growth strain: DH5alpha
  Copy number: High Copy
Gene/Insert
  Gene/Insert name: RAD21
  Species: H. sapiens (human)
  Mutation: None
  Entrez Gene: RAD21 (a.k.a. CDLS4, HR21, HRAD21, MCD1, MGS, NXP1, SCC1, hHR21)
  Promoter: CMV
  Tag / fusion protein: NanoLuc (R) (N terminal on backbone)
  Cloning method: Other
Terms and licenses: Academic/Nonprofit Terms; Industry Terms
How to cite: NanoLuc-RAD21 Vector was a gift from Promega Corporation (Addgene plasmid # 238691 ; http://n2t.net/addgene:238691 ; RRID:Addgene_238691)
