[The description below was written by a language model from this plasmid's Addgene catalogue record and pLannotate feature annotations shown in this document.]
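Description:
NanoLuc-RAD21 Vector is a mammalian expression plasmid built on the pFN224C NanoLuc CMV-Neo BiBRET-Balanced backbone, carrying full-length, unmutated human RAD21 fused at its N terminus to NanoLuc luciferase. RAD21 (also known as SCC1 or MCD1) is a core subunit of the cohesin complex. The plasmid is maintained at high copy in E. coli through a ColE1/pUC-type origin and selected with chloramphenicol; the cat gene sits downstream of a synthetic bacterial EM7 promoter.

The 7,461-nt annotated sequence shows the human codon-optimised Nluc coding region directly upstream of, and on the same strand as, the RAD21 open reading frame, followed by a remnant of a multiple cloning site and an SV40 polyadenylation signal (with an adjacent scrap of large T antigen sequence that belongs to that SV40 region). The catalogue states that expression is driven by a CMV promoter. In the feature table, only a short minimal CMV promoter fragment lies in the same orientation as the fusion, with the CMV enhancer and a larger CMV promoter fragment annotated on the opposite strand just beyond it, so the exact promoter architecture cannot be fully resolved from the annotations alone. An SP6 promoter between the CMV region and Nluc would allow in vitro transcription of the fusion. A separate cassette, consisting of an EF-1α core promoter with intron A sequences, the neo gene and a synthetic poly(A) signal, provides neomycin-class selection in mammalian cells.

The construct expresses a luminescent RAD21 fusion in mammalian cells. The backbone name suggests use as a NanoLuc energy donor in bioluminescence resonance energy transfer assays, though the record does not describe a specific application.
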