Features (pLannotate 1.2.2; 17 found; start..end, strand, type, name):
     17..98      -  polyA_signal   SV40 poly(A) signal: SV40 polyadenylation signal
    121..204     -  CDS            large T antigen (fragment): large T antigen from SV40 (simian virus 40)
    260..292     -  misc_feature   MCS (fragment): pUC18/19 multiple cloning site
    301..2193    -  CDS            RAD21: RAD21_HUMAN - Also known as HR21 From Homo sapiens (Human).
   2215..2727    -  CDS            Nluc: NanoLuc® luciferase human codon-optimized
   2766..2784    -  promoter       SP6 promoter: promoter for bacteriophage SP6 RNA polymerase
   2810..2832    -  promoter       minimal CMV promoter (fragment): human cytomegalovirus (CMV) immediate early promoter
   2842..3207    +  enhancer       CMV enhancer: human cytomegalovirus immediate early enhancer
   3209..3396    +  promoter       CMV promoter (fragment): human cytomegalovirus (CMV) immediate early promoter
   3415..3462    +  promoter       EM7 promoter: synthetic bacterial promoter&nbsp
   3494..4150    +  CDS            cat: CAT_ECOLX - Experimental evidence at protein level: Swiss-Prot protein existence level 1. This enzyme is an effector of chloramphenicol resistance in bacteria. From Escherichia coli. This protein is used as a marker in many commonly used cloning vectors, such as pACYC184.
   4325..4913    -  rep_origin     ori: high-copy-number ColE1/pMB1/pBR322/pUC origin of replication
   5039..5087    -  polyA_signal   poly(A) signal: synthetic polyadenylation signal
   5114..5905    -  CDS            neo: KKA2_KLEPN - Also known as kan, nptII. Experimental evidence at protein level: Swiss-Prot protein existence level 1. Resistance to kanamycin, neomycin, paromomycin, ribostamycin, butirosin and gentamicin B. From Klebsiella pneumoniae.
   6292..6495    -  intron         EF-1α intron A: truncated intron upstream of the start codon of human EF-1α
   7121..7230    -  intron         EF-1α intron A (fragment): intron upstream of the start codon of human EF-1α
   7231..7442    -  promoter       EF-1α core promoter: core promoter for human elongation factor EF-1α
>Addgene plasmid #238691 | NanoLuc-RAD21 Vector | addgene full sequence | sequence record 481959 | Addgene NGS Result
AAGACGCGTGACGTCGGCAGTGAAAAAAATGCTTTATTTGTGAAATTTGTGATGCTATTGCTTTATTTGT
AACCATTATAAGCTGCAATAAACAAGTTAACAACAACAATTGCATTCATTTTATGTTTCAGGTTCAGGGG
GAGGTGTGGGAGGTTTTTTAAAGCAAGTAAAACCTCTACAAATGTGGTATGGCTGATTATGATCCGCGGC
CGCAATACGTCGACGTTATCAGCTGACTTCGTACGAGAGCCTAGGTGTTTCTAGAGGATCCCCGGGTACC
GAGCCCGAATTCGTTTAAACTATAATATGGAACCTTGGTCCAGGTGTTGCGATGATGTCACTGTACGGTT
CTTCCTGTGTCAGCTCAATAGCTTGCTGCTTTTTAAGAACCAAGAAGCTGTAGAACTTTGCGGCAGCTTG
TTTTCTGTTCGTATTTCGACATAACTCAAGCAAACTGATAGATTCAGCTCCAGTTTTAGCAAGAGCACGC
TGAAGACCATGAAGCATCTGCTGAGTCCTTTTGTTCCATCTTCTTTCTTCCTGATCTTGATCGCCCCCTG
ATGCATCTTCATCCTCTTCCTCTTCATCATCTTCTTTTTCCTTCTCTTTCTCCTTCTCTTTTTCTGGCAG
AAGTTCTAACTCTGGTATTAGCTGACAGATATTTGGAGGTTCTTCTGGGGGAAGCTCTACAGGTGGTATT
TCCATCTGCTCTACCTGCTGAGGAGGCATCACAGGCTCTGGGTCAATTTGTCCAGCTTTTCGCTTAACTC
CCTGAGGTGGTGGTGGAGGCATAGCTGACTCATCTATGTTTGTTCTGCTGGCCTCCATCACTGACTCCTG
GAGGCGGCTTGGCTCTTCAATAATGGGCTCATCGATAACATCACGCTGCTGATGCTGCTGTTGCTGGTCC
TCTCTAGGAACCTCTGGATTTTCAAATTCTTTGAGGAATTCATCCAAATTATCTGCCTCTCCTCCTTTCC
TCCTTTTTCTAAGGTCTTCTGGTACAAGCGGTGTAAGACAGCGTGTAAAGAGCTTCAGTAGTCTGTTATT
CCACAAAGGCTGAGCAGGTAAAGAAAACAGTTTTTCTACTCCTCCTGTCTCTTTCCACATCATCAATTTC
TTGGTGGGCGGTGCCAGATCCAAAGTAGTAACAATATCTGAATAATCACTAAGTTGGGCTCTAATTGTCT
TGCTATCCAACTCTTTGACACTGTCAACAATTAGCTTCCTCTTCCTCTTGGCTTTTGTTTCTTTAACAGT
TATATCAATAGGCTCCAATGCAAATGCTTCTTCCTCATTTGGAACAAGTGTTGTTTGATCAGTCATGGTT
GGCATTGGTTCAACGGGATCCACTGAATCAGGACTATCAGGCCCACCCATTGATACATTATCATCCTCAT
CCATATCGTCATGTGCAGGCTGCTCTGGCAACATCACCCCTGCCTCAGAGAGGGCAGGGGGATCATCAAA
GATACCGCCATCATTATTACTAATAAGTTTGTCATCTAATATTCCACCATCATTTCCTTCTCCAAAATTA
TCATCCTTATATTGATCTTCATATTCTAAATGGTTAATTTTCTCATTCAGATTGCTGGTGCTCTGTTCAG
ACTCTAATAGGAGGTTAGAAGTAGTAGTGCTTACTAACATGTCGTCATCCTCAAAAGCACTGCCTTCTCT
CATTATCTCACGATCATCCATTCCAAAATCACCAAAATCATTTTCTTGTAAAATACTGATGTTCCCAACT
TCTTCTCTCATGGTTATCTCTTCCACTCTACTCTGATTCAAGCTGAACTGCTGGGCCACATCGATGTCAT
CTAAGTCAGGCAGTGGCTGATCAAAGTCATGAAATTCTTCAGGTAAAGTAATGGCATTATAAGCTGCTTC
CCGATTTTCCTCAGGCAGGTCAACCACACCTGGCCGAAAAGCCATCTTTATCTTAATGAATGCTTCATTA
CAGTCTGCAAGAAGGTATTTGGCTTTCCTGTGATAGATTCGAACTACTCCCAGTAAGAGATGTCCTGATG
TCCGTAATGCCATTTTCACCTTTGGTGAGATGATACTCTCCACGCTGCTCTCTAAATTACACTCGAACAC
ATGGGCTTTGGTTAGCTTCTTATCCCAATGGGCCGCTAGCCAAATTTTGGCCAGAGGCCCTCTTTTACTG
AGAACAAAATGTGCGTAGAACATGGCGATCGCGCCGCTCGAGCCCGCCAGAATGCGTTCGCACAGCCGCC
AGCCGGTCACTCCGTTGATGGTTACTCGGAACAGCAGGGAGCCGTCGGGGTTGATCAGGCGCTCGTCGAT
AATTTTGTTGCCGTTCCACAGGGTCCCTGTTACAGTGATCTTTTTGCCGTCGAACACGGCGATGCCTTCA
TACGGCCGTCCGAAATAGTCGATCATGTTCGGCGTAACCCCGTCGATTACCAGTGTGCCATAGTGCAGGA
TCACCTTAAAGTGATGATCATCCACAGGGTACACCACCTTAAAAATTTTTTCGATCTGGCCCATTTGGTC
GCCGCTCAGACCTTCATACGGGATGATGACATGGATGTCGATCTTCAGCCCATTTTCACCGCTCAGGACA
ATCCTTTGGATCGGAGTTACGGACACCCCGAGATTCTGAAACAAACTGGACACACCTCCCTGTTCAAGGA
CTTGGTCCAGGTTGTAGCCGGCTGTCTGTCGCCAGTCCCCAACGAAATCTTCGAGTGTGAAGACCATGGT
GAGCGCTAGCTGCAAAAAGAACAAGTAGCTTGTATTCTATAGTGTCACCTAAATGGGCGATCTGACGGTT
CACTAAACCAGCTCTGCTTATATAGGCCTCCCTGGCGCGCCACTAGTTATTAATAGTAATCAATTACGGG
GTCATTAGTTCATAGCCCATATATGGAGTTCCGCGTTACATAACTTACGGTAAATGGCCCGCCTGGCTGA
CCGCCCAACGACCCCCGCCCATTGACGTCAATAATGACGTATGTTCCCATAGTAACGCCAATAGGGACTT
TCCATTGACGTCAATGGGTGGAGTATTTACGGTAAACTGCCCACTTGGCAGTACATCAAGTGTATCATAT
GCCAAGTCCGCCCCCTATTGACGTCAATGACGGTAAATGGCCCGCCTGGCATTATGCCCAGTACATGACC
TTACGGGACTTTCCTACTTGGCAGTACATCTACGTATTAGTCATCGCTATTACCATGGTGATGCGGTTTT
GGCAGTACACCAATGGGCGTGGATAGCGGTTTGACTCACGGGGATTTCCAAGTCTCCACCCCATTGACGT
CAATGGGAGTTTGTTTTGGCACCAAAATCAACGGGACTTTCCAAAATGTCGTAATAACCCCGCCCCGTTG
ACGCAAATGGGCGGTAGGCGTGTACGGTGGGAGGTCAAATCGAATTCTAATACTGTTGACAATTAATCAT
CGGCATAGTATATCGGCATAGTATAATACGACAAGGTGAGGAACTAAACCCAGGAGGCAGATCATGGAGA
AAAAAATCACTGGATATACCACCGTTGATATATCCCAATGGCATCGTAAAGAACATTTTGAGGCATTTCA
GTCAGTTGCTCAATGTACCTATAACCAGACCGTTCAGCTGGATATTACGGCCTTTTTAAAGACCGTAAAG
AAAAATAAGCACAAGTTTTATCCGGCCTTTATTCACATTCTTGCCCGCCTGATGAATGCTCATCCGGAAT
TCCGTATGGCAATGAAAGACGGTGAGCTGGTGATATGGGATAGTGTTCACCCTTGTTACACCGTTTTCCA
TGAGCAAACTGAAACGTTTTCATCGCTCTGGAGTGAATACCACGACGATTTCCGGCAGTTTCTACACATA
TATTCGCAAGATGTGGCGTGTTACGGTGAAAACCTGGCCTATTTCCCTAAAGGGTTTATTGAGAATATGT
TTTTCGTCTCAGCCAATCCCTGGGTGAGTTTCACCAGTTTTGATTTAAACGTGGCCAATATGGACAACTT
CTTCGCCCCCGTTTTCACTATGGGCAAATATTATACGCAAGGCGACAAGGTGCTGATGCCGCTGGCGATT
CAGGTTCATCATGCCGTCTGTGATGGCTTCCATGTCGGCAGAATGCTTAATGAATTACAACAGTACTGCG
ATGAGTGGCAGGGCGGGGCGTAAGCGGGACTCTGGGGTTCGAAATGACCGACCAAGCGACGCCCAACCGG
TATCAGCTCACTCAAAGGCGGTAATACGGTTATCCACAGAATCAGGGGATAACGCAGGAAAGAACATGTG
AGCAAAAGGCCAGCAAAAGGCCAGGAACCGTAAAAAGGCCGCGTTGCTGGCGTTTTTCCATAGGCTCCGC
CCCCCTGACGAGCATCACAAAAATCGACGCTCAAGTCAGAGGTGGCGAAACCCGACAGGACTATAAAGAT
ACCAGGCGTTTCCCCCTGGAAGCTCCCTCGTGCGCTCTCCTGTTCCGACCCTGCCGCTTACCGGATACCT
GTCCGCCTTTCTCCCTTCGGGAAGCGTGGCGCTTTCTCATAGCTCACGCTGTAGGTATCTCAGTTCGGTG
TAGGTCGTTCGCTCCAAGCTGGGCTGTGTGCACGAACCCCCCGTTCAGCCCGACCGCTGCGCCTTATCCG
GTAACTATCGTCTTGAGTCCAACCCGGTAAGACACGACTTATCGCCACTGGCAGCAGCCACTGGTAACAG
GATTAGCAGAGCGAGGTATGTAGGCGGTGCTACAGAGTTCTTGAAGTGGTGGCCTAACTACGGCTACACT
AGAAGGACAGTATTTGGTATCTGCGCTCTGCTGAAGCCAGTTACCTTCGGAAAAAGAGTTGGTAGCTCTT
GATCCGGCAAACAAACCACCGCTGGTAGCGGTGGTTTTTTTGTTTGCAAGCAGCAGATTACGCGCAGAAA
AAAAGGATTTCAAGAAGATCCTTTGATCTTTTCTACGGGGTCTGACGCTCAGTGGAACGAAAACTCACGT
TAAGGGATTTTGGTCATGAGATTATCAAAAAGGATCTTCACCTAGATCCTTTTATAGTCCGGAATCGTCA
CACAAAAAACCAACACACAGATGTAATGAAAATAAAGATATTTTATTGCGGCCATCGTGATGGCTAGAGT
TCAGAAGAACTCGTCAAGAAGGCGATAGAAGGCGATGCGCTGCGAATCGGGAGCGGCGATACCGTAAAGC
ACGAGGAAGCGGTCAGCCCATTCGCCGCCAAGCTCTTCAGCAATATCACGGGTAGCCAACGCTATGTCCT
GATAGCGGTCCGCCACACCCAGCCGGCCACAGTCGATGAATCCAGAAAAGCGGCCATTTTCCACCATGAT
ATTCGGCAAGCAGGCATCGCCGTGGGTCACGACGAGATCCTCGCCGTCGGGCATGCGCGCCTTGAGCCTG
GCGAACAGTTCGGCTGGCGCGAGCCCCTGATGCTCTTCGTCCAGATCATCCTGATCGACAAGACCGGCTT
CCATCCGAGTACGTGCTCGCTCGATGCGATGTTTCGCTTGGTGGTCGAATGGGCAGGTAGCCGGATCAAG
CGTATGCAGCCGCCGCATTGCATCAGCCATGATGGATACTTTCTCGGCAGGAGCAAGGTGAGATGACAGG
AGATCCTGCCCCGGCACTTCGCCCAATAGCAGCCAGTCCCTTCCCGCTTCAGTGACAACGTCGAGCACAG
CTGCGCAAGGAACGCCCGTCGTGGCCAGCCACGATAGCCGCGCTGCCTCGTCCTGCAGTTCATTCAGGGC
ACCGGACAGGTCGGTCTTGACAAAAAGAACCGGGCGCCCCTGCGCTGACAGCCGGAACACGGCGGCATCA
GAGCAGCCGATTGTCTGTTGTGCCCAGTCATAGCCGAATAGCCTCTCCACCCAAGCGGCCGGAGAACCTG
CGTGCAATCCATCTTGTTCAATCATGGTGGCATCGATTCCCGGTCAACATCCAGTACACCTCCGGCACAC
CGGCTTCCCCAAGGGCGCCACGCTCTCCCACCACAACATCCTCAACAACGGCTACTGGGTGGGCCGCACG
GTCGGCTACACGGAGCAGGACCGGGTGTGTCTGCCGGTGCCCTTCTACCACTGCTTCGGCATGGTCATGG
GCAACTTGGGCGCCACCTCCCACGCCGCCTGCATCGTCATCCCGGCCCCGTCCTTCGAGCCGGCGGCGAC
GCTGGAGGCGGTGCAGCGGGAGAGGTGCACGTCCCTGTACGGCGTCCCCACGAAGCCGAATTCCACCACA
CTGGACTAGATGCATGCTCGACAGTGTGATGGATATCTGCAGAATTCGGCTTTCACGACACCTGAAATGG
AAGAAAAAAACTTTGAACCACTGTCTGAGGCTTGAGAATGAACCAAGATCCAAACTCAAAAAGGGCAAAT
TCCAAGGAGAATTACATCAAGTGCCAAGCTGGCCTAACTTCAGTCTCCACCCACTCAGTGTGGGGAAACT
CCATCGCATAAAACCCCTCCCCCCAACCTAAAGACGACGTACTCCAAAAGCTCGAGAACTAATCGAGGTG
CCTGGACGGCGCCCGGTACTCCGTGGAGTCACATGAAGCGACGGCTGAGGACGGAAAGGCCCTTTTCCTT
TGTGTGGGTGACTCACCCGCCCGCTCTCCCGAGCGCCGCGTCCTCCATTTTGAGCTGCCTGCAGCAGGGC
CGGGAAGCGGCCATCTTTCCGCTCACGCAACTGGTGCCGACCGGGCCAGCCTTGCCGCCCAGGGCGGGGC
GATACACGGCGGCGCGAGGCCAGGCACCAGAGCAGGCCGGCCAGCTTGAGACTACCCCCGTCCGATTCTC
GGTGGCCGCGCTCGCAGGCCCCGCCTCGCCGAACATGTGCGCTGGGACGCACGGGCCCCGTCGCCGCCCG
CGGCCCCAAAAACCGAAATACCAGTGTGCAGATCTTGGCCCGCATTTACAAGACTATCTTGCCAGAAAAA
AAGCGTCGCAGCAGGTCATCAAAAATTTTAAATGGCTAGAGACTTATCGAAAGCAGCGAGACAGGCGCGA
AGGTGCCACCAGATTCGCACGCGGCGGCCCCAGCGCCCAGGCCAGGCCTCAACTCAAGCACGAGGCGAAG
GGGCTCCTTAAGCGCAAGGCCTCGAACTCTCCCACCCACTTCCAACCCGAAGCTCGGGATCAAGAATCAC
GTACTGCAGCCAGGTGGAAGTAATTCAAGGCACGCAAGGGCCATAACCCGTAAAGAGGCCAGGCCCGCGG
GAACCACACACGGCACTTACCTGTGTTCTGGCGGCAAACCCGTTGCGAAAAAGAACGTTCACGGCGACTA
CTGCACTTATATACGGTTCTCCCCCACCCTCGGGAAAAAGGCGGAGCCAGTACACGACATCACTTTCCCA
GTTTACCCCGCGCCACCTTCTCTAGGCACCGGTTCAATTGCCGACCCCTCCCCCCAACTTCTCGGGGACT
GTGGGCGATGTGCGCTCTGCCCACTGACGGGCACCGGAGCC
